>Addgene plasmid #18668 | pEZY19 | depositor full sequence | sequence record 8812 | Author sequence
TTCTCATGTTTGACAGCTTATCATCGATAAGCTTTAATGCGGTAGTTTATCACAGTTAAATTGCTAACGC
AGTCAGGCACCGTGTATGAAATCTAACAATGCGCTCATCGTCATCCTCGGCACCGTCACCCTGGATGCTG
TAGGCATAGGCTTGGTTATGCCGGTACTGCCGGGCCTCTTGCGGGATATCCGGATATAGTTCCTCCTTTC
AGCAAAAAACCCCTCAAGACCCGTTTAGAGGCCCCAAGGGGTTATGCTAGTTATTGCTCAGCTCGAGGAC
CACTTTGTACAAGAAAGCTGAACGAGAAACGTAAAATGATATAAATATCAATATATTAAATTAGATTTTG
CATAAAAAACAGACTACATAATACTGTAAAACACAACATATCCAGTCACTATGAATCAACTACTTAGATG
GTATTAGTGACCTGTAGTCGACTAAGTTGGCAGCATCACCCGACGCACTTTGCGCCGAATAAATACCTGT
GACGGAAGATCACTTCGCAGAATAAATAAATCCTGGTGTCCCTGTTGATACCGGGAAGCCCTGGGCCAAC
TTTTGGCGAAAATGAGACGTTGATCGGCACGTAAGAGGTTCCAACTTTCACCATAATGAAATAAGATCAC
TACCGGGCGTATTTTTTGAGTTATCGAGATTTTCAGGAGCTAAGGAAGCTAAAATGGAGAAAAAAATCAC
TGGATATACCACCGTTGATATATCCCAATGGCATCGTAAAGAACATTTTGAGGCATTTCAGTCAGTTGCT
CAATGTACCTATAACCAGACCGTTCAGCTGGATATTACGGCCTTTTTAAAGACCGTAAAGAAAAATAAGC
ACAAGTTTTATCCGGCCTTTATTCACATTCTTGCCCGCCTGATGAATGCTCATCCGGAATTCCGTATGGC
AATGAAAGACGGTGAGCTGGTGATATGGGATAGTGTTCACCCTTGTTACACCGTTTTCCATGAGCAAACT
GAAACGTTTTCATCGCTCTGGAGTGAATACCACGACGATTTCCGGCAGTTTCTACACATATATTCGCAAG
ATGTGGCGTGTTACGGTGAAAACCTGGCCTATTTCCCTAAAGGGTTTATTGAGAATATGTTTTTCGTCTC
AGCCAATCCCTGGGTGAGTTTCACCAGTTTTGATTTAAACGTGGCCAATATGGACAACTTCTTCGCCCCC
GTTTTCACCATGGGCAAATATTATACGCAAGGCGACAAGGTGCTGATGCCGCTGGCGATTCAGGTTCATC
ATGCCGTCTGTGATGGCTTCCATGTCGGCAGAATGCTTAATGAATTACAACAGTACTGCGATGAGTGGCA
GGGCGGGGCGTAAACGCCGCGTGGATCCGGCTTACTAAAAGCCAGATAACAGTATGCGTATTTGCGCGCT
GATTTTTGCGGTATAAGAATATATACTGATATGTATACCCGAAGTATGTCAAAAAGAGGTATGCTATGAA
GCAGCGTATTACAGTGACAGTTGACAGCGACAGCTATCAGTTGCTCAAGGCATATATGATGTCAATATCT
CCGGTCTGGTAAGCACAACCATGCAGAATGAAGCCCGTCGTCTGCGTGCCGAACGCTGGAAAGCGGAAAA
TCAGGAAGGGATGGCTGAGGTCGCCCGGTTTATTGAAATGAACGGCTCTTTTGCTGACGAGAACAGGGGC
TGGTGAAATGCAGTTTAAGGTTTACACCTATAAAAGAGAGAGCCGTTATCGTCTGTTTGTGGATGTACAG
AGTGATATTATTGACACGCCCGGGCGACGGATGGTGATCCCCCTGGCCAGTGCACGTCTGCTGTCAGATA
AAGTCTCCCGTGAACTTTACCCGGTGGTGCATATCGGGGATGAAAGCTGGCGCATGATGACCACCGATAT
GGCCAGTGTGCCGGTCTCCGTTATCGGGGAAGAAGTGGCTGATCTCAGCCACCGCGAAAATGACATCAAA
AACGCCATTAACCTGATGTTCTGGGGAATATAAATGTCAGGCTCCCTTATACACAGCCAGTCTGCAGGTC
GATACAGTAGAAATTACAGAAACTTTATCACGTTTAGTAAGTATAGAGGCTGAAAATCCAGATGAAGCCG
AACGACTTGTAAGAGAAAAGTATAAGAGTTGTGAAATTGTTCTTGATGCAGATGATTTTCAGGACTATGA
CACTAGCGTATATGAATAGGTAGATGTTTTTATTTTGTCACACAAAAAAGAGGCTCGCACCTCTTTTTCT
TATTTCTTTTTATGATTTAATACGGCATTGAGGACAATAGCGAGTAGGCTGGATACGACGATTCCGTTTG
AGAAGAACATTTGGAAGGCTGTCGGTCGACTAAGTTGGCAGCATCACCCGAAGAACATTTGGAAGGCTGT
CGGTCGACTACAGGTCACTAATACCATCTAAGTAGTTGATTCATAGTGACTGGATATGTTGTGTTTTACA
GTATTATGTAGTCTGTTTTTTATGCAAAATCTAATTTAATATATTGATATTTATATCATTTTACGTTTCT
CGTTCAGCTTTTTTGTACAAACTTGTATTATGCTTGTCGTCGTCGTCGATATGGCCGCTGCTGTGATGAT
GATGATGATGATGATGATGATGGCCCATGGTATATCTCCTTCTTAAAGTTAAACAAAATTATTTCTAGAG
GGGAATTGTTATCCGCTCACAATTCCCCTATAGTGAGTCGTATTAATTTCGCGGGATCGAGATCTCGATC
CTCTACGCCGGACGCATCGTGGCCGGCATCACCGGCGCCACAGGTGCGGTTGCTGGCGCCTATATCGCCG
ACATCACCGATGGGGAAGATCGGGCTCGCCACTTCGGGCTCATGAGCGCTTGTTTCGGCGTGGGTATGGT
GGCAGGCCCCGTGGCCGGGGGACTGTTGGGCGCCATCTCCTTGCATGCACCATTCCTTGCGGCGGCGGTG
CTCAACGGCCTCAACCTACTACTGGGCTGCTTCCTAATGCAGGAGTCGCATAAGGGAGAGCGTCGAGATC
CCGGACACCATCGAATGGCGCAAAACCTTTCGCGGTATGGCATGATAGCGCCCGGAAGAGAGTCAATTCA
GGGTGGTGAATGTGAAACCAGTAACGTTATACGATGTCGCAGAGTATGCCGGTGTCTCTTATCAGACCGT
TTCCCGCGTGGTGAACCAGGCCAGCCACGTTTCTGCGAAAACGCGGGAAAAAGTGGAAGCGGCGATGGCG
GAGCTGAATTACATTCCCAACCGCGTGGCACAACAACTGGCGGGCAAACAGTCGTTGCTGATTGGCGTTG
CCACCTCCAGTCTGGCCCTGCACGCGCCGTCGCAAATTGTCGCGGCGATTAAATCTCGCGCCGATCAACT
GGGTGCCAGCGTGGTGGTGTCGATGGTAGAACGAAGCGGCGTCGAAGCCTGTAAAGCGGCGGTGCACAAT
CTTCTCGCGCAACGCGTCAGTGGGCTGATCATTAACTATCCGCTGGATGACCAGGATGCCATTGCTGTGG
AAGCTGCCTGCACTAATGTTCCGGCGTTATTTCTTGATGTCTCTGACCAGACACCCATCAACAGTATTAT
TTTCTCCCATGAAGACGGTACGCGACTGGGCGTGGAGCATCTGGTCGCATTGGGTCACCAGCAAATCGCG
CTGTTAGCGGGCCCATTAAGTTCTGTCTCGGCGCGTCTGCGTCTGGCTGGCTGGCATAAATATCTCACTC
GCAATCAAATTCAGCCGATAGCGGAACGGGAAGGCGACTGGAGTGCCATGTCCGGTTTTCAACAAACCAT
GCAAATGCTGAATGAGGGCATCGTTCCCACTGCGATGCTGGTTGCCAACGATCAGATGGCGCTGGGCGCA
ATGCGCGCCATTACCGAGTCCGGGCTGCGCGTTGGTGCGGATATCTCGGTAGTGGGATACGACGATACCG
AAGACAGCTCATGTTATATCCCGCCGTTAACCACCATCAAACAGGATTTTCGCCTGCTGGGGCAAACCAG
CGTGGACCGCTTGCTGCAACTCTCTCAGGGCCAGGCGGTGAAGGGCAATCAGCTGTTGCCCGTCTCACTG
GTGAAAAGAAAAACCACCCTGGCGCCCAATACGCAAACCGCCTCTCCCCGCGCGTTGGCCGATTCATTAA
TGCAGCTGGCACGACAGGTTTCCCGACTGGAAAGCGGGCAGTGAGCGCAACGCAATTAATGTAAGTTAGC
TCACTCATTAGGCACCGGGATCTCGACCGATGCCCTTGAGAGCCTTCAACCCAGTCAGCTCCTTCCGGTG
GGCGCGGGGCATGACTATCGTCGCCGCACTTATGACTGTCTTCTTTATCATGCAACTCGTAGGACAGGTG
CCGGCAGCGCTCTGGGTCATTTTCGGCGAGGACCGCTTTCGCTGGAGCGCGACGATGATCGGCCTGTCGC
TTGCGGTATTCGGAATCTTGCACGCCCTCGCTCAAGCCTTCGTCACTGGTCCCGCCACCAAACGTTTCGG
CGAGAAGCAGGCCATTATCGCCGGCATGGCGGCCGACGCGCTGGGCTACGTCTTGCTGGCGTTCGCGACG
CGAGGCTGGATGGCCTTCCCCATTATGATTCTTCTCGCTTCCGGCGGCATCGGGATGCCCGCGTTGCAGG
CCATGCTGTCCAGGCAGGTAGATGACGACCATCAGGGACAGCTTCAAGGATCGCTCGCGGCTCTTACCAG
CCTAACTTCGATCACTGGACCGCTGATCGTCACGGCGATTTATGCCGCCTCGGCGAGCACATGGAACGGG
TTGGCATGGATTGTAGGCGCCGCCCTATACCTTGTCTGCCTCCCCGCGTTGCGTCGCGGTGCATGGAGCC
GGGCCACCTCGACCTGAATGGAAGCCGGCGGCACCTCGCTAACGGATTCACCACTCCAAGAATTGGAGCC
AATCAATTCTTGCGGAGAACTGTGAATGCGCAAACCAACCCTTGGCAGAACATATCCATCGCGTCCGCCA
TCTCCAGCAGCCGCACGCGGCGCATCTCGGGCAGCGTTGGGTCCTGGCCACGGGTGCGCATGATCGTGCT
CCTGTCGTTGAGGACCCGGCTAGGCTGGCGGGGTTGCCTTACTGGTTAGCAGAATGAATCACCGATACGC
GAGCGAACGTGAAGCGACTGCTGCTGCAAAACGTCTGCGACCTGAGCAACAACATGAATGGTCTTCGGTT
TCCGTGTTTCGTAAAGTCTGGAAACGCGGAAGTCAGCGCCCTGCACCATTATGTTCCGGATCTGCATCGC
AGGATGCTGCTGGCTACCCTGTGGAACACCTACATCTGTATTAACGAAGCGCTGGCATTGACCCTGAGTG
ATTTTTCTCTGGTCCCGCCGCATCCATACCGCCAGTTGTTTACCCTCACAACGTTCCAGTAACCGGGCAT
GTTCATCATCAGTAACCCGTATCGTGAGCATCCTCTCTCGTTTCATCGGTATCATTACCCCCATGAACAG
AAATCCCCCTTACACGGAGGCATCAGTGACCAAACAGGAAAAAACCGCCCTTAACATGGCCCGCTTTATC
AGAAGCCAGACATTAACGCTTCTGGAGAAACTCAACGAGCTGGACGCGGATGAACAGGCAGACATCTGTG
AATCGCTTCACGACCACGCTGATGAGCTTTACCGCAGCTGCCTCGCGCGTTTCGGTGATGACGGTGAAAA
CCTCTGACACATGCAGCTCCCGGAGACGGTCACAGCTTGTCTGTAAGCGGATGCCGGGAGCAGACAAGCC
CGTCAGGGCGCGTCAGCGGGTGTTGGCGGGTGTCGGGGCGCAGCCATGACCCAGTCACGTAGCGATAGCG
GAGTGTATACTGGCTTAACTATGCGGCATCAGAGCAGATTGTACTGAGAGTGCACCATATATGCGGTGTG
AAATACCGCACAGATGCGTAAGGAGAAAATACCGCATCAGGCGCTCTTCCGCTTCCTCGCTCACTGACTC
GCTGCGCTCGGTCGTTCGGCTGCGGCGAGCGGTATCAGCTCACTCAAAGGCGGTAATACGGTTATCCACA
GAATCAGGGGATAACGCAGGAAAGAACATGTGAGCAAAAGGCCAGCAAAAGGCCAGGAACCGTAAAAAGG
CCGCGTTGCTGGCGTTTTTCCATAGGCTCCGCCCCCCTGACGAGCATCACAAAAATCGACGCTCAAGTCA
GAGGTGGCGAAACCCGACAGGACTATAAAGATACCAGGCGTTTCCCCCTGGAAGCTCCCTCGTGCGCTCT
CCTGTTCCGACCCTGCCGCTTACCGGATACCTGTCCGCCTTTCTCCCTTCGGGAAGCGTGGCGCTTTCTC
ATAGCTCACGCTGTAGGTATCTCAGTTCGGTGTAGGTCGTTCGCTCCAAGCTGGGCTGTGTGCACGAACC
CCCCGTTCAGCCCGACCGCTGCGCCTTATCCGGTAACTATCGTCTTGAGTCCAACCCGGTAAGACACGAC
TTATCGCCACTGGCAGCAGCCACTGGTAACAGGATTAGCAGAGCGAGGTATGTAGGCGGTGCTACAGAGT
TCTTGAAGTGGTGGCCTAACTACGGCTACACTAGAAGGACAGTATTTGGTATCTGCGCTCTGCTGAAGCC
AGTTACCTTCGGAAAAAGAGTTGGTAGCTCTTGATCCGGCAAACAAACCACCGCTGGTAGCGGTGGTTTT
TTTGTTTGCAAGCAGCAGATTACGCGCAGAAAAAAAGGATCTCAAGAAGATCCTTTGATCTTTTCTACGG
GGTCTGACGCTCAGTGGAACGAAAACTCACGTTAAGGGATTTTGGTCATGAGATTATCAAAAAGGATCTT
CACCTAGATCCTTTTAAATTAAAAATGAAGTTTTAAATCAATCTAAAGTATATATGAGTAAACTTGGTCT
GACAGTTACCAATGCTTAATCAGTGAGGCACCTATCTCAGCGATCTGTCTATTTCGTTCATCCATAGTTG
CCTGACTCCCCGTCGTGTAGATAACTACGATACGGGAGGGCTTACCATCTGGCCCCAGTGCTGCAATGAT
ACCGCGAGACCCACGCTCACCGGCTCCAGATTTATCAGCAATAAACCAGCCAGCCGGAAGGGCCGAGCGC
AGAAGTGGTCCTGCAACTTTATCCGCCTCCATCCAGTCTATTAATTGTTGCCGGGAAGCTAGAGTAAGTA
GTTCGCCAGTTAATAGTTTGCGCAACGTTGTTGCCATTGCTGCAGGCATCGTGGTGTCACGCTCGTCGTT
TGGTATGGCTTCATTCAGCTCCGGTTCCCAACGATCAAGGCGAGTTACATGATCCCCCATGTTGTGCAAA
AAAGCGGTTAGCTCCTTCGGTCCTCCGATCGTTGTCAGAAGTAAGTTGGCCGCAGTGTTATCACTCATGG
TTATGGCAGCACTGCATAATTCTCTTACTGTCATGCCATCCGTAAGATGCTTTTCTGTGACTGGTGAGTA
CTCAACCAAGTCATTCTGAGAATAGTGTATGCGGCGACCGAGTTGCTCTTGCCCGGCGTCAACACGGGAT
AATACCGCGCCACATAGCAGAACTTTAAAAGTGCTCATCATTGGAAAACGTTCTTCGGGGCGAAAACTCT
CAAGGATCTTACCGCTGTTGAGATCCAGTTCGATGTAACCCACTCGTGCACCCAACTGATCTTCAGCATC
TTTTACTTTCACCAGCGTTTCTGGGTGAGCAAAAACAGGAAGGCAAAATGCCGCAAAAAAGGGAATAAGG
GCGACACGGAAATGTTGAATACTCATACTCTTCCTTTTTCAATATTATTGAAGCATTTATCAGGGTTATT
GTCTCATGAGCGGATACATATTTGAATGTATTTAGAAAAATAAACAAATAGGGGTTCCGCGCACATTTCC
CCGAAAAGTGCCACCTGACGTCTAAGAAACCATTATTATCATGACATTAACCTATAAAAATAGGCGTATC
ACGAGGCCCTTTCGTCTTCAAGAA
Features (pLannotate 1.2.2; 25 found; start..end, strand, type, name):
     10..38      +  promoter       tet promoter: E. coli promoter for tetracycline efflux protein gene
     86..190     +  CDS            TcR (fragment): tetracycline efflux protein; tet; confers resistance to tetracycline
    213..260     -  terminator     T7 terminator: transcription terminator for bacteriophage T7 RNA polymerase
    279..403     +  protein_bind   attR2: mutant version of attR; recombination site for the Gateway® LR reaction LR Clonase™
    581..683     +  promoter       cat promoter: promoter of the E. coli cat gene encoding chloramphenicol acetyltransferase
    684..1343    +  CDS            CmR: chloramphenicol acetyltransferase; cat; confers resistance to chloramphenicol
   1525..1683    +  CDS            ccdA (fragment): CCDA_ECO57 - Also known as H, letA. Experimental evidence at protein level: Swiss-Prot protein existence level 1. Antitoxin component of a type II toxin-antitoxin (TA) system which inhibits the post-segregational killing (PSK) of plasmid-free cells, also referred to as a plasmid addiction system. Binds to and blocks the activity of CcdB; will also remove bound CcdB protein from the CcdB-GyrA complex by forming a CcdA-CcdB complex, a process termed rejuvenation. Functions as a transcriptional corepressor for the ccdAB operon, repression also requires CcdB (By similarity). From Escherichia coli
   1688..1990    +  CDS            ccdB: CCDB_ECOLI - Also known as G, letB, letD. Experimental evidence at protein level: Swiss-Prot protein existence level 1. Toxic component of a type II toxin-antitoxin (TA) system, functioning in plasmid maintainence. Responsible for the post- segregational killing (PSK) of plasmid-free cells, also referred to as a plasmid addiction system. Half-life of over 2 hours. Cell killing by CcdB is accompanied by filamentation, defects in chromosome and plasmid segregation, defects in cell division, formation of anucleate cells, decreased DNA synthesis and plasmid loss. Interferes with the activity of DN
   2034..2186    +  CDS            dpnD (fragment): DPND_STRPN - Protein predicted: Swiss-Prot protein existence level 4. From Streptococcus pneumoniae serotype 4 (strain ATCC BAA-334 / TIGR4).
   2422..2546    -  protein_bind   attR1: mutant version of attR; recombination site for the Gateway® LR reaction LR Clonase™
   2595..2612    -  CDS            capTEV™ (fragment): composite tag for in vivo biotinylation, TEV protease cleavage, and 6xHis tagging
   2625..2647    -  RBS            RBS: efficient ribosome binding site from bacteriophage T7 gene 10 (Olins and Rangwala, 1989)
   2662..2686    -  protein_bind   lac operator: The lac repressor binds to the lac operator to inhibit transcription in E. coli. This inhibition can be relieved by adding lactose or isopropyl-β-D-thiogalactopyranoside (IPTG). lac repressor encoded by lacI
   2687..2705    -  promoter       T7 promoter: promoter for bacteriophage T7 RNA polymerase
   2727..3006    +  CDS            TcR (fragment): tetracycline efflux protein; tet; confers resistance to tetracycline
   3014..3091    +  promoter       lacI promoter: lacI
   3092..4174    +  CDS            lacI: lac repressor; lacI; The lac repressor binds to the lac operator to inhibit transcription in E. coli. This inhibition can be relieved by adding lactose or isopropyl-β-D-thiogalactopyranoside (IPTG).
   4187..4208    +  protein_bind   CAP binding site: CAP binding activates transcription in the presence of cAMP. E. coli catabolite activator protein
   4223..4847    +  CDS            TcR (fragment): tetracycline efflux protein; tet; confers resistance to tetracycline
   5089..5469    -  CDS            YPB1_ECOLX: Protein predicted: Swiss-Prot protein existence level 4. From Escherichia coli.
   5486..5677    +  CDS            rop: Rop protein, which maintains plasmids at low copy number; rop
   5779..5921    +  misc_feature   bom: basis of mobility region from pBR322
   6107..6695    -  rep_origin     ori: high-copy-number ColE1/pMB1/pBR322/pUC origin of replication
   6866..7726    -  CDS            AmpR: β-lactamase; bla; confers resistance to ampicillin, carbenicillin, and related antibiotics
   7727..7831    -  promoter       AmpR promoter: bla
