[The description below was written by a language model from this plasmid's Addgene catalogue record and pLannotate feature annotations shown in this document.]
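Description:
pEZY19 is an empty bacterial expression backbone made by converting the Novagen vector pET19b into a Gateway Destination vector, giving a plasmid of about 7.9 kb with no gene of interest. It replicates in E. coli from a ColE1/pMB1-type origin accompanied by the rop gene and the pBR322 bom region, an arrangement that generally moderates copy number, although the record lists copy number as unknown. Selection is by ampicillin (β-lactamase on the backbone) together with chloramphenicol (the cat gene within the Gateway cassette). Several tetracycline-resistance fragments annotated around the plasmid are pBR322-derived remnants rather than a functional marker. Because the cassette carries the ccdB toxin gene, the unrecombined vector must be kept in a ccdB-tolerant strain such as DB3.1.

The expression unit runs on the reverse strand of the annotated sequence: a T7 promoter with an adjacent lac operator, the T7 gene 10 ribosome binding site, a short His-tag coding segment, then attR1, the cassette (ccdB with a partial ccdA, plus the cat promoter and CmR), attR2 and the T7 terminator. A backbone lacI gene supplies the repressor, so transcription by T7 RNA polymerase is inducible with IPTG in a suitable host. An LR reaction with an Entry clone replaces the ccdB/CmR segment with the gene of interest, and loss of ccdB counter-selects against unrecombined vector in ordinary strains. The resulting expression clone produces the protein with an N-terminal His tag for affinity purification. The cassette was inserted using NdeI (destroyed) and XhoI (retained). The repository's verified sequence shows a mutation in the enterokinase recognition site following the tag, so tag removal with enterokinase may not work.
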