Addgene plasmid #18668: pEZY19
Purpose: (Empty Backbone) pET19b converted Gateway Destination vector for expressing His tagged fusion proteins in bacteria. See note in comments section below regarding the mutated enterokinase site.
Depositing lab: Yu-Zhu Zhang. Depositing organization: Illinois Institute of Technology. Publication: An in vitro recombination method to convert restriction- and ligation-independent expression vectors. Guo F, Chiang MY, Wang Y, Zhang YZ. Biotechnol J. 2008 Mar . 3(3):370-7. 10.1002/biot.200700170 PubMed 18064608.
Backbone
  Vector backbone: pET19b
  Backbone manufacturer: Novagen
  Backbone size (bp): 7934
  Modifications to backbone: Gateway cassette was inserted into original vector to create the pEZY19 Gateway Destination vector
  Vector type: Bacterial Expression ; Gateway Destination vector
Growth in bacteria
  Bacterial resistance: Chloramphenicol and Ampicillin, 25 & 100 μg/mL
  Growth temperature: 30°C
  Growth strain: DB3.1
  Growth instructions: E.coli strain DB3.1 @ 30C
  Copy number: Unknown
Gene/Insert
  Gene/Insert name: None
  Promoter: T7
  Tag / fusion protein: His (N terminal on backbone)
  Cloning method: Restriction Enzyme; 5′ cloning site NdeI (destroyed during cloning); 3′ cloning site XhoI (not destroyed)
  Sequencing primers: 5′ T7
Terms and licenses: Academic/Nonprofit Terms; Industry Terms: Not Available to Industry
Depositor comments: pET19b Gateway-compatible Destination vector. Combine with an Entry clone containing your gene of interest with the Gateway LR reaction to generate an expression clone containing an N-terminal His tag. Note that the Addgene verified sequence detects a mutation in the enterokinase site D(V)DDK.
How to cite: pEZY19 was a gift from Yu-Zhu Zhang (Addgene plasmid # 18668 ; http://n2t.net/addgene:18668 ; RRID:Addgene_18668)
