>Addgene plasmid #18668 | pEZY19 | addgene partial sequence | sequence record 24575 | pBRrevBam 5'-GGTGATGTCGGCGATATAGG-3'
GCCNGNGGCGCGGTGAGCCGGCCCGATGCGTCCGGCGTAGAGGATCGAGATCTCGATCCCGCGAAATTAA
TACGACTCACTATAGGGGAATTGTGAGCGGATAACAATTCCCCTCTAGAAATAATTTTGTTTAACTTTAA
GAAGGAGATATACCATGGGCCATCATCATCATCATCATCATCATCATCACAGCAGCGGCCATATCGACGT
CGACGACAAGCATAATACAAGTTTGTACAAAAAAGCTGAACGAGAAACGTAAAATGATATAAATATCAAT
ATATTAAATTAGATTTTGCATAAAAAACAGACTACATAATACTGTAAAACACAACATATCCAGTCACTAT
GAATCAACTACTTAGATGGTATTAGTGACCTGTAGTCGACCGACAGCCTTCCAAATGTTCTTCGGGTGAT
GCTGCCAACTTAGTCGACCGACAGCCTTCCAAATGTTCTTCTCAAACGGAATCGTCGTATCCAGCCTACT
CGCTATTGTCCTCAATGCCGTATTAAATCATAAAAAGAAATAAGAAAAAGAGGTGCGAGCCTCTTTTTTG
TGTGACAAAATAAAAACATCTACCTATTCATATACGCTAGTGTCATAGTCCTGAAAATCATCGTCANCNN
NGAACAATTTCACACCTGNTTATACTTTTCTCTTACAAGTCGTTCGGCTTCATCTGGATTTTCAGCCTCT
ATACTTACTAAACGTGATAAAGTTTCTGTAATTTCTACTGTATCGACCTGCANACNGGCTGTGTATAAGG
GAGCCTGACATTATATCCCCAGACATCAGGTAATGGCGTTTTGNGTCNTT
