>Addgene plasmid #18668 | pEZY19 | addgene partial sequence | sequence record 59810 | CAT_int 5'-tcccaatggcatcgtaaag-3'
ACCAGACCGTTCAGCTGGATATTACGGCCTTTTTAAAGACCGTAAAGAAAAATAAGCACAAGTTTTATCC
GGCCTTTATTCACATTCTTGCCCGCCTGATGAATGCTCATCCGGAATTCCGTATGGCAATGAAAGACGGT
GAGCTGGTGATATGGGATAGTGTTCACCCTTGTTACACCGTTTTCCATGAGCAAACTGAAACGTTTTCAT
CGCTCTGGAGTGAATACCACGACGATTTCCGGCAGTTTCTACACATATATTCGCAAGATGTGGCGTGTTA
CGGTGAAAACCTGGCCTATTTCCCTAAAGGGTTTATTGAGAATATGTTTTTCGTCTCAGCCAATCCCTGG
GTGAGTTTCACCAGTTTTGATTTAAACGTGGCCAATATGGACAACTTCTTCGCCCCCGTTTTCACCATGG
GCAAATATTATACGCAAGGCGACAAGGTGCTGATGCCGCTGGCGATTCAGGTTCATCATGCCGTTTGTGA
TGGCTTCCATGTCGGCAGAATGCTTAATGAATTACAACAGTACTGCGATGAGTGGCAGGGGGGGCGTAAA
CGCCGCGTGGATCCGGCTTACTAAAAGCCAGATAACAGTATGCGTATTTGCGCGCTGATTTTTGCGGTAT
AAGAATATATACTGATATGTATACCCGAAGTATGTCAAAAAGAGGTATGCTATGAAGCAGCGTATTACAG
TGACAGTTGACAGCGACAGCTATCAGTTGCTCAAGGCATATATGATGTCAATATCTCCGGTCTGGTAAGC
ACAACCATGCAGAATGAAGCCCGTCGTCTGCGTGCCGAACGCTGGAAAGCGGAAAATCAGGAAGGGATGG
CTGAGGTCGCCCGGTTTATTGAAATGAACGGCTCTTTTGCTGAC
